>Addgene plasmid #103356 | LSB-hsa-miR-218-1-3p | depositor full sequence | sequence record 195761 | Full Sequence
AATTGAGGGGATAACGCAGGAAAGAACATGTGAGCAAAAGGCCAGCAAAAGGCCAGGAACCGTAAAAAGG
CCGCGTTGCTGGCGTTTTTCCATAGGCTCCGCCCCCCTGACGAGCATCACAAAAATCGACGCTCAAGTCA
GAGGTGGCGAAACCCGACAGGACTATAAAGATACCAGGCGTTTCCCCCTGGAAGCTCCCTCGTGCGCTCT
CCTGTTCCGACCCTGCCGCTTACCGGATACCTGTCCGCCTTTCTCCCTTCGGGAAGCGTGGCGCTTTCTC
ATAGCTCACGCTGTAGGTATCTCAGTTCGGTGTAGGTCGTTCGCTCCAAGCTGGGCTGTGTGCACGAACC
CCCCGTTCAGCCCGACCGCTGCGCCTTATCCGGTAACTATCGTCTTGAGTCCAACCCGGTAAGACACGAC
TTATCGCCACTGGCAGCAGCCACTGGTAACAGGATTAGCAGAGCGAGGTATGTAGGCGGTGCTACAGAGT
TCTTGAAGTGGTGGCCTAACTACGGCTACACTAGAAGAACAGTATTTGGTATCTGCGCTCTGCTGAAGCC
AGTTACCTTCGGAAAAAGAGTTGGTAGCTCTTGATCCGGCAAACAAACCACCGCTGGTAGCGGTGGTTTT
TTTGTTTGCAAGCAGCAGATTACGCGCAGAAAAAAAGGATCTCAAGAAGATCCTTTGATCTTTTCTACGG
GGTCTGACGCTCAGTGGAACGAAAACTCACGTTAAGGGATTTTGGTCATGAGATTATCAAAAAGGATCTT
CACCTAGATCCTTTTAAATTAAAAATGAAGTTTTAAATCAATCTAAAGTATATATGAGTAAACTTGGTCT
GACAGTTACCAATGCTTAATCAGTGAGGCACCTATCTCAGCGATCTGTCTATTTCGTTCATCCATAGTTG
CCTGACTCCCCGTCGTGTAGATAACTACGATACGGGAGGGCTTACCATCTGGCCCCAGTGCTGCAATGAT
ACCGCGAGAACCACGCTCACCGGCTCCAGATTTATCAGCAATAAACCAGCCAGCCGGAAGGGCCGAGCGC
AGAAGTGGTCCTGCAACTTTATCCGCCTCCATCCAGTCTATTAATTGTTGCCGGGAAGCTAGAGTAAGTA
GTTCGCCAGTTAATAGTTTGCGCAACGTTGTTGCCATTGCTACAGGCATCGTGGTGTCACGCTCGTCGTT
TGGTATGGCTTCATTCAGCTCCGGTTCCCAACGATCAAGGCGAGTTACATGATCCCCCATGTTGTGCAAA
AAAGCGGTTAGCTCCTTCGGTCCTCCGATCGTTGTCAGAAGTAAGTTGGCCGCAGTGTTATCACTCATGG
TTATGGCAGCACTGCATAATTCTCTTACTGTCATGCCATCCGTAAGATGCTTTTCTGTGACTGGTGAGTA
CTCAACCAAGTCATTCTGAGAATAGTGTATGCGGCGACCGAGTTGCTCTTGCCCGGCGTCAATACGGGAT
AATACCGCGCCACATAGCAGAACTTTAAAAGTGCTCATCATTGGAAAACGTTCTTCGGGGCGAAAACTCT
CAAGGATCTTACCGCTGTTGAGATCCAGTTCGATGTAACCCACTCGTGCACCCAACTGATCTTCAGCATC
TTTTACTTTCACCAGCGTTTCTGGGTGAGCAAAAACAGGAAGGCAAAATGCCGCAAAAAAGGGAATAAGG
GCGACACGGAAATGTTGAATACTCATACTCTTCCTTTTTCAATATTATTGAAGCATTTATCAGGGTTATT
GTCTCATGAGCGGATACATATTTGAATGTAGCTCCGAATTTCTCGAGGGCTTGTCGACGACGGCGGTCTC
CGTCGTCAGGATCATGAATTCGACCCGCCTGCCACCATGACCGAGTACAAGCCCACGGTGCGCCTCGCCA
CCCGCGACGACGTCCCCCGGGCCGTACGCACCCTCGCCGCCGCGTTCGCCGACTACCCCGCCACGCGCCA
CACCGTCGACCCGGACCGCCACATCGAGCGGGTCACCGAGCTGCAAGAACTCTTCCTCACGCGCGTCGGG
CTCGACATCGGCAAGGTGTGGGTCGCGGACGACGGCGCCGCGGTGGCGGTCTGGACCACGCCGGAGAGCG
TCGAAGCGGGGGCGGTGTTCGCCGAGATCGGCCCGCGCATGGCCGAGTTGAGCGGTTCCCGGCTGGCCGC
GCAGCAACAGATGGAAGGCCTCCTGGCGCCGCACCGGCCCAAGGAGCCCGCGTGGTTCCTGGCCACCGTC
GGCGTCTCGCCCGACCACCAGGGCAAGGGTCTGGGCAGCGCCGTCGTGCTCCCCGGAGTGGAGGCGGCCG
AGCGCGCCGGGGTGCCCGCCTTCCTGGAGACATCCGCGCCCCGCAACCTCCCCTTCTACGAGCGGCTCGG
CTTCACCGTCACCGCCGACGTCGAGGTGCCCGAAGGACCGCGCACCTGGTGCATGACCCGCAAGCCCGGT
GCCTGATACGCGTGAATTCACTCCTCAGGTGCAGGCTGCCTATCAGAAGGTGGTGGCTGGTGTGGCCAAT
GCCCTGGCTCACAAATACCACTGAGATCTTTTTCCCTCTGCCAAAAATTATGGGGACATCATGAAGCCCC
TTGAGCATCTGACTTCTGGCTAATAAAGGAAATTTATTTTCATTGCAATAGTGTGTTGGAATTTTTTGTG
TCTCTCACTCGGAAGGACATATGGGAGGGCAAATCATTTAAAACATCAGAATGAGTATTTGGTTTAGAGT
TTGGCAACATATGCCCATATGCTGGCTGCCATGAACAAAGGTTGGCTATAAAGAGGTCATCAGTATATGA
AACAGCCCCCTGCTGTCCATTCCTTATTCCATAGAAAAGCCTTGACTTGAGGTTAGATTTTTTTTATATT
TTGTTTTGTGTTATTTTTTTCTTTAACATCCCTAAAATTTTCCTTACATGTTTTACTAGCCAGATTTTTC
CTCCTCTCCTGACTACTCCCAGTCATAGCTGTCCCTCTTCTCTTATGGAGATCCCTCGACCTGCAGCCCA
AGCTTGAATTCTCTAGAATTACCCTGTTATCCCTATGCTTGGTTTACCGAGCTCTTATTGGTTTTCAAAC
TTCATTGACTGTGCCCAACGCGCCTGGGAGCTCACGGGGACAGCCCCCCCCCAAAGCCCCCAGGGATGTA
ATTACGTCCCTCCCCCGCTAGGGGGCAGCAGCGAGCCGCCCGGGGCTCCGCTCCGGTCCGGCGCTCCCCC
CGCATCCCCGAGCCGGCAGCGTGCGGGGACAGCCCGGGCACGGGGAAGGTGGCACGGGATCGCTTTCCTC
TGAACGCTTCTCGCTGCTCTTTGAGCCTGCAGACACCTGGGGGGATACGGGGAAAAAGCTAGGCTGAAAG
ACCGGTTCTTAGAATGACACGCGCCTGGGAGCTCACGGGGACAGCCCCCCCCCAAAGCCCCCAGGGATGT
AATTACGTCCCTCCCCCGCTAGGGGGCAGCAGCGAGCCGCCCGGGGCTCCGCTCCGGTCCGGCGCTCCCC
CCGCATCCCCGAGCCGGCAGCGTGCGGGGACAGCCCGGGCACGGGGAAGGTGGCACGGGATCGCTTTCCT
CTGAACGCTTCTCGCTGCTCTTTGAGCCTGCAGACACCTGGGGGGATACGGGGAAAAAGCTAACTTCTGA
GACGACAACTTTGTATAGAAAAGTTGGCTCCGAATTCGCCCTTGACAGCAGAGATCCAGTTTGGTTAATT
AATTGGCTCCGGTGCCCGTCAGTGGGCAGAGCGCACATCGCCCACAGTCCCCGAGAAGTTGTGGGGAGGG
GTCGGCAATTGAACCGGTGCCTAGAGAAGGTGGCGCGGGGTAAACTGGGAAAGTGATGTCGTGTACTGGC
TCCGCCTTTTTCCCGAGGGTGGGGGAGAACCGTATATAAGTGCAGTAGTCGCCGTGAACGTTCTTTTTCG
CAACGGGTTTGCCGCCAGAACACAGGTAAGTGCCGTGTGTGGTTCCCGCGGGCCTGGCCTCTTTACGGGT
TATGGCCCTTGCGTGCCTTGAATTACTTCCACCTGGCTGCAGTACGTGATTCTTGATCCCGAGCTTCGGG
TTGGAAGTGGGTGGGAGAGTTCGAGGCCTTGCGCTTAAGGAGCCCCTTCGCCTCGTGCTTGAGTTGAGGC
CTGGCCTGGGCGCTGGGGCCGCCGCGTGCGAATCTGGTGGCACCTTCGCGCCTGTCTCGCTGCTTTCGAT
AAGTCTCTAGCCATTTAAAATTTTTGATGACCTGCTGCGACGCTTTTTTTCTGGCAAGATAGTCTTGTAA
ATGCGGGCCAAGATCTGCACACTGGTATTTCGGTTTTTGGGGCCGCGGGCGGCGACGGGGCCCGTGCGTC
CCAGCGCACATGTTCGGCGAGGCGGGGCCTGCGAGCGCGGCCACCGAGAATCGGACGGGGGTAGTCTCAA
GCTGGCCGGCCTGCTCTGGTGCCTGGCCTCGCGCCGCCGTGTATCGCCCCGCCCTGGGCGGCAAGGCTGG
CCCGGTCGGCACCAGTTGCGTGAGCGGAAAGATGGCCGCTTCCCGGCCCTGCTGCAGGGAGCTCAAAATG
GAGGACGCGGCGCTCGGGAGAGCGGGCGGGTGAGTCACCCACACAAAGGAAAAGGGCCTTTCCGTCCTCA
GCCGTCGCTTCATGTGACTCCACGGAGTACCGGGCGCCGTCCAGGCACCTCGATTAGTTCTCGAGCTTTT
GGAGTACGTCGTCTTTAGGTTGGGGGGAGGGGTTTTATGCGATGGAGTTTCCCCACACTGAGTGGGTGGA
GACTGAAGTTAGGCCAGCTTGGCACTTGATGTAATTCTCCTTGGAATTTGCCCTTTTTGAGTTTGGATCT
TGGTTCATTCTCAAGCCTCAGACAGTGGTTCAAAGTTTTTTTCTTCCATTTCAGGTGTCGTGAGAAGGGC
GAATTCGACCCAAGTTTGTACAAAAAAGCAGGCTGGATCCAGGTGCCACCATGGTGAGCGAGCTGATTAA
GGAGAACATGCACATGAAGCTGTACATGGAGGGCACCGTGAACAACCACCACTTCAAGTGCACATCCGAG
GGCGAAGGCAAGCCCTACGAGGGCACCCAGACCATGAGAATCAAGGCGGTCGAGGGCGGCCCTCTCCCCT
TCGCCTTCGACATCCTGGCTACCAGCTTCATGTACGGCAGCAAAACCTTCATCAACCACACCCAGGGCAT
CCCCGACTTCTTTAAGCAGTCCTTCCCCGAGGGCTTCACATGGGAGAGAGTCACCACATACGAAGATGGG
GGCGTGCTGACCGCTACCCAGGACACCAGCCTCCAGGACGGCTGCCTCATCTACAACGTCAAGATCAGAG
GGGTGAACTTCCCATCCAACGGCCCTGTGATGCAGAAGAAAACACTCGGCTGGGAGGCCTCCACCGAGAC
ACTGTACCCCGCTGACGGCGGCCTGGAAGGCAGAGCCGACATGGCCCTGAAGCTCGTGGGCGGGGGCCAC
CTGATCTGCAACCTTAAGACCACATACAGATCCAAGAAACCCGCTAAGAACCTCAAGATGCCCGGCGTCT
ACTATGTGGACAGGAGACTGGAAAGAATCAAGGAGGCCGACAAAGAGACATACGTCGAGCAGCACGAGGT
GGCTGTGGCCAGATACTGCGACCTCCCTAGCAAACTGGGGCACAAACTTAATTGAGAATTCTACCACCCA
GCTTTCTTGTACAAAGTGGTACGTCTCAAGACCAGAGGTCTCTGCTTCCCGTCGGCCATGGTGCTTGACG
GAACCATCCATGGTGCTTGACGGAACCATCCATGGTGCTTGACGGAACCATCCATGGTGCTTGACGGAAC
CATCAACCAGAAGAGACCTGTGCTTCACTCCTCAGGTGCAGGCTGCCTATCAGAAGGTGGTGGCTGGTGT
GGCCAATGCCCTGGCTCACAAATACCACTGAGATCTTTTTCCCTCTGCCAAAAATTATGGGGACATCATG
AAGCCCCTTGAGCATCTGACTTCTGGCTAATAAAGGAAATTTATTTTCATTGCAATAGTGTGTTGGAATT
TTTTGTGTCTCTCACTCGGAAGGACATATGGGAGGGCAAATCATTTAAAACATCAGAATGAGTATTTGGT
TTAGAGTTTGGCAACATATGCCCATATGCTGGCTGCCATGAACAAAGGTTGGCTATAAAGAGGTCATCAG
TATATGAAACAGCCCCCTGCTGTCCATTCCTTATTCCATAGAAAAGCCTTGACTTGAGGTTAGATTTTTT
TTATATTTTGTTTTGTGTTATTTTTTTCTTTAACATCCCTAAAATTTTCCTTACATGTTTTACTAGCCAG
ATTTTTCCTCCTCTCCTGACTACTCCCAGTCATAGCTGTCCCTCTTCTCTTATGGAGATCCCGAGCGGTG
CGTTTTTATGCTTGTAGTATTGTATAATGTTTTTAAGATCCAAGCTTCTGACCTCTTCTCTTCCTCCCAC
AGGGCCTCGAGACAATTGCATCGATGGTACCAGTGAAAGTCTGCAATGAATTCGAGTTGGCGCGCCTGTC
ATTCTAAATCTCTCTTTCAGCCTAAAGCTTTTTCCCCGTATCCCCCCAGGTGTCTGCAGGCTCAAAGAGC
AGCGAGAAGCGTTCAGAGGAAAGCGATCCCGTGCCACCTTCCCCGTGCCCGGGCTGTCCCCGCACGCTGC
CGGCTCGGGGATGCGGGGGGAGCGCCGGACCGGAGCGGAGCCCCGGGCGGCTCGCTGCTGCCCCCTAGCG
GGGGAGGGACGTAATTACATCCCTGGGGGCTTTGGGAGGGGGCTGTCCCCGTGAGCTCCCAGGCGCGCCT
GTCATTCTAAATCTCTCTTTCAGCCTAAAGCTTTTTCCCCGTATCCCCCCAGGTGTCTGCAGGCTCAAAG
AGCAGCGAGAAGCGTTCAGAGGAAAGCGATCCCGTGCCACCTTCCCCGTGCCCGGGCTGTCCCCGCACGC
TGCCGGCTCGGGGATGCGGGGGGAGCGCCGGACCGGAGCGGAGCCCCGGGCGGCTCGCTGCTGCCCCCTA
GCGGGGGAGGGACGTAATTACATCCCTGGGGGCTTTGGGGGGGGGCTGTCCCCGTGAGCTCCCAGGCGCG
CCAACTCGGTACCGTATCGATGTCGACGTTAACGCTAGTGATATCAACTTTGTATAGAAAAGTTGGCTCC
GAATTCGCCCTTGACAGCAGAGATCCAGTTTGGTTAATTAATTGGCTCCGGTGCCCGTCAGTGGGCAGAG
CGCACATCGCCCACAGTCCCCGAGAAGTTGTGGGGAGGGGTCGGCAATTGAACCGGTGCCTAGAGAAGGT
GGCGCGGGGTAAACTGGGAAAGTGATGTCGTGTACTGGCTCCGCCTTTTTCCCGAGGGTGGGGGAGAACC
GTATATAAGTGCAGTAGTCGCCGTGAACGTTCTTTTTCGCAACGGGTTTGCCGCCAGAACACAGGTAAGT
GCCGTGTGTGGTTCCCGCGGGCCTGGCCTCTTTACGGGTTATGGCCCTTGCGTGCCTTGAATTACTTCCA
CCTGGCTGCAGTACGTGATTCTTGATCCCGAGCTTCGGGTTGGAAGTGGGTGGGAGAGTTCGAGGCCTTG
CGCTTAAGGAGCCCCTTCGCCTCGTGCTTGAGTTGAGGCCTGGCCTGGGCGCTGGGGCCGCCGCGTGCGA
ATCTGGTGGCACCTTCGCGCCTGTCTCGCTGCTTTCGATAAGTCTCTAGCCATTTAAAATTTTTGATGAC
CTGCTGCGACGCTTTTTTTCTGGCAAGATAGTCTTGTAAATGCGGGCCAAGATCTGCACACTGGTATTTC
GGTTTTTGGGGCCGCGGGCGGCGACGGGGCCCGTGCGTCCCAGCGCACATGTTCGGCGAGGCGGGGCCTG
CGAGCGCGGCCACCGAGAATCGGACGGGGGTAGTCTCAAGCTGGCCGGCCTGCTCTGGTGCCTGGCCTCG
CGCCGCCGTGTATCGCCCCGCCCTGGGCGGCAAGGCTGGCCCGGTCGGCACCAGTTGCGTGAGCGGAAAG
ATGGCCGCTTCCCGGCCCTGCTGCAGGGAGCTCAAAATGGAGGACGCGGCGCTCGGGAGAGCGGGCGGGT
GAGTCACCCACACAAAGGAAAAGGGCCTTTCCGTCCTCAGCCGTCGCTTCATGTGACTCCACGGAGTACC
GGGCGCCGTCCAGGCACCTCGATTAGTTCTCGAGCTTTTGGAGTACGTCGTCTTTAGGTTGGGGGGAGGG
GTTTTATGCGATGGAGTTTCCCCACACTGAGTGGGTGGAGACTGAAGTTAGGCCAGCTTGGCACTTGATG
TAATTCTCCTTGGAATTTGCCCTTTTTGAGTTTGGATCTTGGTTCATTCTCAAGCCTCAGACAGTGGTTC
AAAGTTTTTTTCTTCCATTTCAGGTGTCGTGAGAAGGGCGAATTCGACCCAAGTTTGTACAAAAAAGCAG
GCTCGCCACCATGGTGAGCAAGGGCGAGGAGCTGTTCACCGGGGTGGTGCCCATCCTGGTCGAGCTGGAC
GGCGACGTAAACGGCCACAAGTTCAGCGTGAGGGGCGAGGGCGAGGGCGATGCCACCAACGGCAAGCTGA
CCCTGAAGTTCATCTGCACCACCGGCAAGCTGCCCGTGCCCTGGCCCACCCTCGTGACCACCCTGAGCCA
CGGCGTGCAGTGCTTCGCCCGCTACCCCGACCACATGAAGCAGCACGACTTCTTCAAGTCCGCCATGCCC
GAAGGCTACGTCCAGGAGCGCACCATCTTCTTCAAGGACGACGGCACCTACAAGACCCGCGCCGAGGTGA
AGTTCGAGGGCGACACCCTAGTGAACCGCATCGAGCTGAAGGGCGTCGACTTCAAGGAGGACGGCAACAT
CCTGGGGCACAAGCTGGAGTACAACTTCAACAGCCACAACATCTATATCATGGCCGTCAAGCAGAAGAAC
GGCATCAAGGTGAACTTCAAGATCCGCCACAACGTGGAGGACGGCAGCGTGCAGCTCGCCGACCACTACC
AGCAGAACACCCCCATCGGCGACGGCCCCGTGCTGCTGCCCGACAGCCACTACCTGAGCACCCAGTCCGT
GCTGAGCAAAGACCCCAACGAGAAGCGCGATCACATGGTCCTGCTGGAGTTCCGCACCGCCGCCGGGATC
ACTCTCGGCATGGACGAGCTGTACAAGTAATACCACCCAGCTTTCTTGTACAAAGTGGTACGCGTGAATT
CACTCCTCAGGTGCAGGCTGCCTATCAGAAGGTGGTGGCTGGTGTGGCCAATGCCCTGGCTCACAAATAC
CACTGAGATCTTTTTCCCTCTGCCAAAAATTATGGGGACATCATGAAGCCCCTTGAGCATCTGACTTCTG
GCTAATAAAGGAAATTTATTTTCATTGCAATAGTGTGTTGGAATTTTTTGTGTCTCTCACTCGGAAGGAC
ATATGGGAGGGCAAATCATTTAAAACATCAGAATGAGTATTTGGTTTAGAGTTTGGCAACATATGCCCAT
ATGCTGGCTGCCATGAACAAAGGTTGGCTATAAAGAGGTCATCAGTATATGAAACAGCCCCCTGCTGTCC
ATTCCTTATTCCATAGAAAAGCCTTGACTTGAGGTTAGATTTTTTTTATATTTTGTTTTGTGTTATTTTT
TTCTTTAACATCCCTAAAATTTTCCTTACATGTTTTACTAGCCAGATTTTTCCTCCTCTCCTGACTACTC
CCAGTCATAGCTGTCCCTCTTCTCTTATGGAGATCCCTCGACCTGCAGCCCAAGCTTGGCGTAATCATGG
TCATAGCTGTTTCCTGTGTGAAATTGTTATCCGCTCACAATTCCACACAACATACGAGCCGGAAGCATAA
AGTGTAAAGCCTGGGGTGCCTAATGAGTGAGCTAACTCACATTAATTGCGTTGCGCTCACTGCCCGCTTT
CCAGTCGGGAAACCTGTCGTGCCAGCGGATCGACAGTACTAAGCTTGGTCTAATACCCAATCTCTCGTCT
TATCCAGATGTTTTATACGCCTCTGGCCCGTGTCTCAAAATCTCTGATGTTACATTGCACAAGATAAAAT
AATATCATCATGAACAATAAAACTGTCTGCTTACATAAACAGTAATACAAGGGGTGTTATGAGCCATATT
CAACGGGAAACGTCGAGGCCGCGATTAAATTCCAACATGGATGCTGATTTATATGGGTATAAATGGGCTC
GCGATAATGTCGGGCAATCAGGTGCGACAATCTATCGCTTGTATGGGAAGCCCGATGCGCCAGAGTTGTT
TCTGAAACATGGCAAAGGTAGCGTTGCCAATGATGTTACAGATGAGATGGTCAGACTAAACTGGCTGACG
GAATTTATGCCTCTTCCGACCATCAAGCATTTTATCCGTACTCCTGATGATGCATGGTTACTCACCACTG
CGATCCCCGGAAAAACAGCATTCCAGGTATTAGAAGAATATCCTGATTCAGGTGAAAATATTGTTGATGC
GCTGGCAGTGTTCCTGCGCCGGTTGCATTCGATTCCTGTTTGTAATTGTCCTTTTAACAGCGATCGCGTA
TTTCGTCTCGCTCAGGCGCAATCACGAATGAATAACGGTTTGGTTGATGCGAGTGATTTTGATGACGAGC
GTAATGGCTGGCCTGTTGAACAAGTCTGGAAAGAAATGCATAAACTTTTGCCATTCTCACCGGATTCAGT
CGTCACTCATGGTGATTTCTCACTTGATAACCTTATTTTTGACGAGGGGAAATTAATAGGTTGTATTGAT
GTTGGACGAGTCGGAATCGCAGACCGATACCAGGATCTTGCCATCCTATGGAACTGCCTCGGTGAGTTTT
CTCCTTCATTACAGAAACGGCTTTTTCAAAAATATGGTATTGATAATCCTGATATGAATAAATTGCAGTT
TCATTTGATGCTCGATGAGTTTTTCTAATCAGAATTGGTTAATTGGTTGTAACACTGGCAGAGCATTACG
CTGACTTGACGGGACGGCGCAAGCTCATGACCAAAATCCCTTAACGTGAGTTACGCGTCGTTCCACTGAG
CGTCAGAGGTATCACTAGTATTACAGAGGTAAGTTATAACAGTCGCCTAACCC
Features (pLannotate 1.2.2; 28 found; start..end, strand, type, name):
     87..675     -  rep_origin     ori: high-copy-number ColE1/pMB1/pBR322/pUC origin of replication
    846..1706    -  CDS            AmpR: β-lactamase; bla; confers resistance to ampicillin, carbenicillin, and related antibiotics
   1707..1778    -  promoter       AmpR promoter: bla
   1857..2456    +  CDS            PuroR: puromycin N-acetyltransferase; pac from Streptomyces alboniger; confers resistance to puromycin
   2461..2541    +  CDS            HBB (fragment): HBB_PONPY - Experimental evidence at transcript level: Swiss-Prot protein existence level 2. Involved in oxygen transport from the lung to the various peripheral tissues. From Pongo pygmaeus (Bornean orangutan).
   2612..2667    +  polyA_signal   β-globin poly(A) signal: rabbit β-globin polyadenylation signal (Gil and Proudfoot, 1987)
   3646..3666    +  protein_bind   attB4: mutant version of attB; core recombination site for the Gateway® BP reaction BP Clonase™
   3734..3945    +  promoter       EF-1α core promoter: core promoter for human elongation factor EF-1α
   3946..4884    +  intron         EF-1α intron A: intron upstream of the start codon of human EF-1α
   4911..4931    +  protein_bind   attB1: mutant version of attB; core recombination site for the Gateway® BP reaction BP Clonase™
   4951..5646    +  CDS            mKate2: mKate2 is a basic (constitutively fluorescent) red fluorescent protein published in 2009, derived from Entacmaea quadricolor. It is reported to be a rapidly-maturing monomer with moderate acid sensitivity.
   5666..5690    -  protein_bind   attB2: mutant version of attB; recombination site for the Gateway® BP reaction BP Clonase™
   5834..5908    +  CDS            HBB (fragment): HBB_PONPY - Experimental evidence at transcript level: Swiss-Prot protein existence level 2. Involved in oxygen transport from the lung to the various peripheral tissues. From Pongo pygmaeus (Bornean orangutan).
   5979..6034    +  polyA_signal   β-globin poly(A) signal: rabbit β-globin polyadenylation signal (Gil and Proudfoot, 1987)
   6418..6443    +  misc_feature   SA: splice acceptor site
   7115..7135    +  protein_bind   attB4: mutant version of attB; core recombination site for the Gateway® BP reaction BP Clonase™
   7203..7414    +  promoter       EF-1α core promoter: core promoter for human elongation factor EF-1α
   7415..8353    +  intron         EF-1α intron A: intron upstream of the start codon of human EF-1α
   8380..8400    +  protein_bind   attB1: mutant version of attB; core recombination site for the Gateway® BP reaction BP Clonase™
   8411..9127    +  CDS            EBFP2: EBFP2 is a basic (constitutively fluorescent) blue fluorescent protein published in 2007, derived from Aequorea victoria. It is reported to be a rapidly-maturing monomer with moderate acid sensitivity.
   9135..9159    -  protein_bind   attB2: mutant version of attB; recombination site for the Gateway® BP reaction BP Clonase™
   9163..9243    +  CDS            HBB (fragment): HBB_PONPY - Experimental evidence at transcript level: Swiss-Prot protein existence level 2. Involved in oxygen transport from the lung to the various peripheral tissues. From Pongo pygmaeus (Bornean orangutan).
   9314..9369    +  polyA_signal   β-globin poly(A) signal: rabbit β-globin polyadenylation signal (Gil and Proudfoot, 1987)
   9752..9774    -  protein_bind   lac operator (fragment): The lac repressor binds to the lac operator to inhibit transcription in E. coli. This inhibition can be relieved by adding lactose or isopropyl-β-D-thiogalactopyranoside (IPTG). lac repressor encoded by lacI
   9778..9808    -  promoter       lac promoter: promoter for the E. coli lac operon
   9823..9844    -  protein_bind   CAP binding site: CAP binding activates transcription in the presence of cAMP. E. coli catabolite activator protein
   9857..9896    -  CDS            lacI (fragment): lac repressor; lacI; The lac repressor binds to the lac operator to inhibit transcription in E. coli. This inhibition can be relieved by adding lactose or isopropyl-β-D-thiogalactopyranoside (IPTG).
  10069..10878   +  CDS            KanR: aminoglycoside phosphotransferase; aph(3')-Ia; confers resistance to kanamycin in bacteria or G418 (Geneticin®) in eukaryotes
