[The description below was written by a language model from this plasmid's Addgene catalogue record and pLannotate feature annotations shown in this document.]
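Description:
LSB-hsa-miR-218-1-3p is an 11 kb mammalian expression plasmid built on the Low Sensor Backbone (LSB) and designed as a two-colour fluorescent sensor of microRNA activity. It replicates in E. coli from a high-copy ColE1/pUC-type origin and carries both an ampicillin (β-lactamase) and a kanamycin (aph(3')-Ia) resistance gene, with dual selection recorded. A puromycin N-acetyltransferase coding sequence followed by a rabbit β-globin polyadenylation signal is also present and is described as usable for puromycin selection in mammalian cells. No promoter for it is annotated in the feature table.

The payload consists of two parallel transcription units of the same architecture. Each has a human EF-1α core promoter with its intron A, a fluorescent protein coding sequence flanked by Gateway attB recombination scars (attB4, attB1, attB2), and a β-globin 3' region with its poly(A) signal. One unit expresses the red protein mKate2 and, according to the catalogue entry, carries a target site for human miR-218-1-3p in its 3' UTR. This site is not separately annotated, but there is an unannotated gap between mKate2 and the β-globin sequence. The other unit expresses EBFP2 without the target and serves as an internal reference for transfection and expression level. When miR-218-1-3p is active in the cell, mKate2 output is repressed relative to EBFP2, so the red-to-blue ratio reports miRNA activity.

The repeated poly(A) elements make the plasmid inherently prone to recombination in bacteria. The depositor also notes minor discrepancies between the recorded sequence and the physical plasmid, including short insertions flanking the puromycin gene that do not affect selection.
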