Addgene plasmid #103356: LSB-hsa-miR-218-1-3p
Purpose: Used to sense miRNA activity using fluorescence based tools. hsa_miR-218-1-3p target in 3' UTR of of mKate. miRNA activity can be measured by the repression of mKate2 relative to EBFP2 fluorescent proteins . Plasmid is inherently unstable; please see Depositor Comments
Depositing lab: Ron Weiss. Depositing organization: Massachusetts Institute of Technology. Publication: A mixed antagonistic/synergistic miRNA repression model enables accurate predictions of multi-input miRNA sensor activity. Gam JJ, Babb J, Weiss R. Nat Commun. 2018 Jun 22;9(1):2430. doi: 10.1038/s41467-018-04575-0. PubMed 29934631.
Backbone
  Vector backbone: Low Sensor Backbone (LSB)
  Vector type: Mammalian Expression, Synthetic Biology
Growth in bacteria
  Bacterial resistance: Ampicillin and Kanamycin, 100 & 50 μg/mL
  Growth temperature: 30°C
  Growth strain: NEB Stable
  Copy number: High Copy
Gene/Insert
  Gene/Insert name: hsa_miR-218-1-3p target
  Species: H. sapiens (human)
  Promoter: EF-1a
  Cloning method: Gibson Cloning
Terms and licenses: Academic/Nonprofit Terms; Industry Terms: Not Available to Industry
Depositor comments: Please note that this plasmid is inherently unstable due to a repeating poly A element. We recommend performing a diagnostic digest on multiple colonies upon receipt. The depositors would like to note the presence of several discrepancies between the depositor sequence and physical plasmid sequence. In particular, the sequences upstream and downstream of the puromycin coding region have 10 bp insertions which do not affect the ability to perform puromycin selection. The sequences for those regions within the physical plasmids are as follows: Upstream of Puro: GAATTCGACCGCCTGTCTCAAGGTGCCACC; Downstream of Puro: GCTTTGAGACTACGCGTGAATTCACTCCTC.
How to cite: LSB-hsa-miR-218-1-3p was a gift from Ron Weiss (Addgene plasmid # 103356 ; http://n2t.net/addgene:103356 ; RRID:Addgene_103356)
