>Addgene plasmid #103356 | LSB-hsa-miR-218-1-3p | depositor partial sequence | sequence record 195762 | hsa_miR-218-1-3p target
CCATGGTGCTTGACGGAACCAT
