>Addgene plasmid #103356 | LSB-hsa-miR-218-1-3p | addgene partial sequence | sequence record 272254 | mKate2-F 5'-ACCCGCTAAGAACCTCAAGA-3'
TCAAGGAGGCCGACAAAGAGACATACGTCGAGCAGCACGAGGTGGCTGTGGCCAGATACTGCGACCTCCC
TAGCAAACTGGGGCACAAACTTAATTGAGAATTCTACCACCCAGCTTTCTTGTACAAAGTGGTACGTCTC
AAGACCAGAGGTCTCTGCTTCCCGTCGGCCATGGTGCTTGACGGAACCATCCATGGTGCTTGACGGAACC
ATCCATGGTGCTTGACGGAACCATCCATGGTGCTTGACGGAACCATCAACCAGAAGAGACCTGTGCTTCA
CTCCTCAGGTGCAGGCTGCCTATCAGAAGGTGGTGGCTGGTGTGGCCAATGCCCTGGCTCACAAATACCA
CTGAGATCTTTTTCCCTCTGCCAAAAATTATGGGGACATCATGAAGCCCCTTGAGCATCTGACTTCTGGC
TAATAAAGGAAATTTATTTTCATTGCAATAGTGTGTTGGAATTTTTTGTGTCTCTCACTCGGAAGGACAT
ATGGGAGGGCAAATCATTTAAAACATCAGAATGAGTATTTGGTTTAGAGTTTGGCAACATATGCCCATAT
GCTGGCTGCCATGAACAA
